Addgene plasmid #169431: pMiniT:SEP-GluN2B TKIT donor
Purpose: Donor DNA for TKIT knockin of SEP to NR2B in mouse
Depositing lab: Richard Huganir. Depositing organization: Johns Hopkins University and School of Medicine. Publication: An optimized CRISPR/Cas9 approach for precise genome editing in neurons. Fang H, Bygrave AM, Roth RH, Johnson RC, Huganir RL. Elife. 2021 Mar 10;10. pii: 65202. doi: 10.7554/eLife.65202. PubMed 33689678.
Backbone
  Vector backbone: pMiniT
  Vector type: Mammalian Expression, CRISPR
Growth in bacteria
  Bacterial resistance: Ampicillin, 100 μg/mL
  Growth temperature: 37°C
  Growth strain: DH5alpha
  Copy number: High Copy
Gene/Insert
  Gene/Insert name: Super ecliptic pHluorin (SEP)
  Species: M. musculus (mouse)
  Cloning method: Gibson Cloning
Terms and licenses: Academic/Nonprofit Terms; Industry Terms: Not Available to Industry
How to cite: pMiniT:SEP-GluN2B TKIT donor was a gift from Richard Huganir (Addgene plasmid # 169431 ; http://n2t.net/addgene:169431 ; RRID:Addgene_169431)
