[The description below was written by a language model from this plasmid's Addgene catalogue record and pLannotate feature annotations shown in this document.]
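Description:
pMiniT:SEP-GluN2B TKIT donor is a small (about 4.1 kb) donor plasmid built on the pMiniT cloning backbone and catalogued as a mammalian expression/CRISPR vector. It supplies the template DNA for TKIT-mediated CRISPR/Cas9 knock-in of super ecliptic pHluorin (SEP) into the mouse gene encoding the NMDA receptor subunit GluN2B (NR2B, Grin2b). In bacteria it is maintained through a high-copy ColE1/pUC-type origin and selected with ampicillin via the β-lactamase gene and its native bla promoter.

The payload, assembled by Gibson cloning, consists of a SEP coding sequence followed shortly downstream, on the same strand, by a fragment annotated as Grin2b. The annotation software matched this fragment to the rat protein entry, whereas the catalogue lists the species as mouse. This arrangement is consistent with a donor in which the fluorescent tag is embedded in Grin2b genomic sequence, so that insertion at the endogenous locus yields a SEP-GluN2B fusion. No mammalian promoter, polyadenylation signal, guide RNA cassette or Cas9 gene is annotated, so expression of the tagged protein presumably depends on the endogenous locus after integration, with the nuclease and guides supplied from other constructs. The record does not annotate guide target sites or flanking genomic regions, and several stretches around the insert are unannotated. The short RNA-OUT, hisG and lacI fragments appear to be backbone remnants rather than functional elements.

SEP is a pH-sensitive GFP variant that fluoresces strongly at neutral pH but only minimally in acidic compartments. Tagging endogenous GluN2B with it should therefore allow surface-exposed receptors to be distinguished from intracellular pools in neurons, in line with the stated aim of precise genome editing in neurons.
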