Features (pLannotate 1.2.2; 8 found; start..end, strand, type, name):
    184..772     -  rep_origin     ori: high-copy-number ColE1/pMB1/pBR322/pUC origin of replication
    943..1803    -  CDS            AmpR: β-lactamase; bla; confers resistance to ampicillin, carbenicillin, and related antibiotics
   1804..1908    -  promoter       AmpR promoter: bla
   2169..2878    +  CDS            superecliptic pHluorin (fragment): pH-sensitive mutant of green fluorescent protein (Ng et al., 2002) excited strongly by blue light at neutral pH but minimally fluorescent at acidic pH
   2940..3287    +  CDS            Grin2b (fragment): NMDE2_RAT - Experimental evidence at protein level: Swiss-Prot protein existence level 1. Component of NMDA receptor complexes that function as heterotetrameric, ligand-gated ion channels with high calcium permeability and voltage-dependent sensitivity to magnesium. Channel activation requires binding of the neurotransmitter glutamate to the epsilon subunit, glycine binding to the zeta subunit, plus membrane depolarization to eliminate channel inhibition by Mg(2+) (PubMed:1350383, PubMed:19910922, PubMed:21677647, PubMed:24876489, PubMed:27135925, PubMed:27916457). Sensitivity to glutamate and
   3748..3817    +  ncRNA          RNA-OUT: Accession: RF00240 - RNA-OUT
   3863..3976    -  CDS            hisG (fragment): HIS1_SALTY - Experimental evidence at protein level: Swiss-Prot protein existence level 1. Catalyzes the condensation of ATP and 5-phosphoribose 1- diphosphate to form N'-(5'-phosphoribosyl)-ATP (PR-ATP). Has a crucial role in the pathway because the rate of histidine biosynthesis seems to be controlled primarily by regulation of HisG enzymatic activity (By similarity). From Salmonella typhimurium (strain LT2 / SGSC1412 / ATCC 700720).
   4007..1       -  CDS            lacI (fragment) (across the origin): lac repressor; lacI; The lac repressor binds to the lac operator to inhibit transcription in E. coli. This inhibition can be relieved by adding lactose or isopropyl-β-D-thiogalactopyranoside (IPTG).
>Addgene plasmid #169431 | pMiniT:SEP-GluN2B TKIT donor | addgene full sequence | sequence record 334641 | Addgene NGS Result
CTCTTCCGCTTCCTCGCTCACTGACTCGCTGCGCTCGGTCGTTCGGCTGCGGCGAGCGGTATCAGCTCAC
TCAAAGGCGGTAATACGGTTATCCACAGAATCAGGGGATAACGCAGGAAAGAACATGTGAGCAAAAGGCC
AGCAAAAGGCCAGGAACCGTAAAAAGGCCGCATTGCTGGCGTTTTTCCATAGGCTCCGCCCCCCTGACGA
GCATCACAAAAATCGACGCTCAAGTCAGAGGTGGCGAAACCCGACAGGACTATAAAGATACCAGGCGTTT
CCCCCTGGAAGCTCCCTCGTGCGCTCTCCTGTTCCGACCCTGCCGCTTACCGGATACCTGTCCGCCTTTC
TCCCTTCGGGAAGCGTGGCGCTTTCTCATAGCTCACGCTGTAGGTATCTCAGTTCGGTGTAGGTCGTTCG
CTCCAAGCTGGGCTGTGTGCACGAACCCCCCGTTCAGCCCGACCGCTGCGCCTTATCCGGTAACTATCGT
CTTGAGTCCAACCCGGTAAGACACGACTTATCGCCACTGGCAGCAGCCACTGGTAACAGGATTAGCAGAG
CGAGGTATGTAGGCGGTGCTACAGAGTTCTTGAAGTGGTGGCCTAACTACGGCTACACTAGAAGAACAGT
ATTTGGTATCTGCGCTCTGCTGAAGCCAGTTACCTTCGGAAAAAGAGTTGGTAGCTCTTGATCCGGCAAA
CAAACCACCGCTGGTAGCGGTGGTTTTTTTGTTTGCAAGCAGCAGATTACGCGCAGAAAAAAAGGATCTC
AAGAAGATCCTTTGATCTTTTCTACGGGGTCTGACGCTCAGTGGAACGAAAACTCACGTTAAGGGATTTT
GGTCATGAGATTATCAAAAAGGATCTTCACCTAGATCCTTTTAAATTAAAAATGAAGTTTTAAATCAATC
TAAAGTATATATGAGTAAACTTGGTCTGACAGTTACCAATGCTTAATCAGTGAGGCACCTATCTCAGCGA
TCTGTCTATTTCGTTCATCCATAGTTGCCTGACTCCCCGTCGTGTAGATAACTACGATACGGGAGGGCTT
ACCATCTGGCCCCAGTGCTGCAATGATACCGCGAGACCCACGCTCACCGGCTCCAGATTTATCAGCAATA
AACCAGCCAGCCGGAAGGGCCGAGCGCAGAAGTGGTCCTGCAACTTTATCCGCCTCCATCCAGTCTATTA
ATTGTTGCCGGGAAGCTAGAGTAAGTAGTTCGCCAGTTAATAGTTTGCGCAACGTTGTTGCCATTGCTAC
AGGCATCGTGGTGTCACGCTCGTCGTTTGGTATGGCTTCATTCAGCTCCGGTTCCCAACGATCAAGGCGA
GTTACATGATCCCCCATGTTGTGCAAAAAAGCGGTTAGCTCCTTCGGTCCTCCGATCGTTGTCAGAAGTA
AGTTGGCCGCAGTGTTATCACTCATGGTTATGGCAGCACTGCATAATTCTCTTACTGTCATGCCATCCGT
AAGATGCTTTTCTGTGACTGGTGAGTACTCAACCAAGTCATTCTGAGAATAGTGTATGCGGCGACCGAGT
TGCTCTTGCCCGGCGTCAATACGGGATAATACCGCGCCACATAGCAGAACTTTAAAAGTGCTCATCATTG
GAAAACGTTCTTCGGGGCGAAAACTCTCAAGGATCTTACCGCTGTTGAGATCCAGTTCGATGTAACCCAC
TCGTGCACCCAACTGATCTTCAGCATCTTTTACTTTCACCAGCGTTTCTGGGTGAGCAAAAACAGGAAGG
CAAAATGCCGCAAAAAAGGGAATAAGGGCGACACGGAAATGTTGAATACTCATACTCTTCCTTTTTCAAT
ATTATTGAAGCATTTATCAGGGTTATTGTCTCATGAGCGGATACATATTTGAATGTATTTAGAAAAATAA
ACAAATAGGGGTTCCGCGCACATTTCCCCGACTCGAGAATTCCCCTGTGAAAGGGTCATTCAATGGATTT
TCTAGCATTCAGACACTTCAAGGATGCGTTCCACAACGCGGGTCACGTTTTAAATAAATTTCTTCCTTCT
CTTTTTCAGAGAGTCGACGAGCTGAAGATGAAGCCCAGCGCAGAGTGCTGTTCTCCCAAGTTCTGGTTGG
TGTTGGCCGTCTTGGCCGTATCGGGCAGCAAAGCTCGTTCCCAAAAGAGCGGTGGCGGTGGCTCTAGAAG
TAAAGGAGAAGAACTTTTCACTGGAGTTGTCCCAATTCTTGTTGAATTAGATGGTGATGTTAATGGGCAC
AAATTTTCTGTCAGTGGAGAGGGTGAAGGTGATGCAACATACGGAAAACTTACCCTTAAATTTATTTGCA
CTACTGGAAAACTACCTGTTCCTTGGCCAACACTTGTCACTACTTTAACTTATGGTGTTCAATGCTTTTC
AAGATACCCAGATCATATGAAACGGCATGACTTTTTCAAGAGTGCCATGCCCGAAGGTTATGTACAGGAA
AGAACTATATTTTTCAAAGATGACGGGAACTACAAGACACGTGCTGAAGTCAAGTTTGAAGGTGATACCC
TTGTTAATAGAATCGAGTTAAAAGGTATTGATTTTAAAGAAGATGGAAACATTCTTGGACACAAATTGGA
ATACAACTATAACGATCACCAGGTGTACATCATGGCAGACAAACAAAAGAATGGAATCAAAGCTAACTTC
AAAATTAGACACAACATTGAAGATGGAGGCGTTCAACTAGCAGACCATTATCAACAAAATACTCCAATTG
GCGATGGGCCCGTCCTTTTACCAGACAACCATTACCTGTTTACAACTTCTACTCTTTCGAAAGATCCCAA
CGAAAAGAGAGACCACATGGTCCTTCTTGAGTTTGTAACAGCTGCTGGGATTACACATGGCATGGATGAA
CTATACAAGCTTGGTGGCGGTGGCTCGGGCGGAGGTGGGTCGGGTGGCGGCGGATCAGGCGGTGGCGGAT
CCCAAAAGAGCGCCCCCAGCATCGGCATCGCTGTCATCCTCGTGGGCACTTCCGACGAAGTGGCCATAAA
AGATGCCCACGAGAAAGATGACTTCCATCATCTCTCAGTAGTTCCCCGGGTGGAGCTGGTAGCCATGAAC
GAGACTGACCCAAAGAGCATAATCACCCGCATCTGCGATCTTATGTCTGACCGGAAGATCCAGGGGGTGG
TGTTCGCGGATGACACGGACCAGGAAGCCATCGCCCAGATCCTCGATTTCATTTCTGCTCAGACTCTCAC
CCCCATCCTGGGCATCCATGGGGGCTCATCTATGATAATGGCAGATAAGGTAAAAAGGAGGCTATTCCAA
AAAGCAAATGATGCATTGGTTTTTAAGGCAAAACTAAGTAGTTAAAGATAGACGTGCACCAGAGCACATC
GATGAGTGAGCGAATGGATGGGAACTAGTCAGATAGTTAGGAGATGAAAGTGAAAATGTGATAGTGGTGT
AGAAAGGTCTACAGCAATGCCGCTCAACCTGTGGGTCGTGACCCATTCAGGAAGAACCTCGTCTCCGTCT
GCGGGAATTCGGATCCCTCGAGCGATACAGCGAGTCGCTCTTTGTGGAGGTGACGATTACCTAACAATCG
GTCGATTCGTTTGATGTTATGTTTTGTTCTCGCTTTGGTTGGCAGGTTACGGCCAAGTTCGGTAAGAGTG
AGAGTTTTACAGTCAAGTAATGCGTGGCAAGCCAACGTTAAGCTGTTGAGTCGTTTTAAGTGTAATTCGG
GGCAGAATTGGTAAAGAGAGTCGTGTAAAATATCGAGTTCGCACATCTTGTTGTCTGATTATTGATTTTT
CGCGAAACCATTTAATCATATGACAAGATGTGTGTCCACCTTAACTTAATGATTTTTACCAAAATCATTA
GGGGATTCATCAGCGCTGAGTGTGTAAATTAATTTTTATGCCGCAGCGGGCCAGCAATTCTCGTGAATCA
TCGCTTAAACGGCCTGATTTCTGAATAGCTATGCGTAAGCGGGTGTTGTCTAACATTCTGCGTTCCTCTT
TATCCTGTCTGAACCGGCTGCATTAATGAATCGGCCAACGCGCGGGGAGAGGCGGTTTGCGTATTGGGCG
